Addgene plasmid #52374: FUW-Flag-Mbd3 delta49-63
Purpose: Lentiviral expression vector for constitutive expression of double Flag tagged Mbd3 mutant
Depositing lab: Jacob Hanna. Depositing organization: Weizmann Institute of Science. Publication: Deterministic direct reprogramming of somatic cells to pluripotency. Rais Y, Zviran A, Geula S, Gafni O, Chomsky E, Viukov S, Mansour AA, Caspi I, Krupalnik V, Zerbib M, Maza I, Mor N, Baran D, Weinberger L, Jaitin DA, Lara-Astiaso D, Blecher-Gonen R, Shipony Z, Mukamel Z, Hagai T, Gilad S, Amann-Zalcenstein D, Tanay A, Amit I, Novershtern N, Hanna JH. Nature. 2013 Oct 3;502(7469):65-70. doi: 10.1038/nature12587. Epub 2013 Sep 18. PubMed 24048479.
Backbone
  Vector backbone: Fuw
  Total vector size (bp): 10094
  Vector type: Mammalian Expression, Lentiviral
Growth in bacteria
  Bacterial resistance: Ampicillin, 100 μg/mL
  Growth temperature: 37°C
  Growth strain: Stbl3
  Copy number: High Copy
Gene/Insert
  Gene/Insert name: Mbd3
  Species: M. musculus (mouse)
  Insert size (bp): 867
  Mutation: deleted amino acids 49-63
  Entrez Gene: Mbd3
  Promoter: Ubiquitin
  Tag / fusion protein: flag (N terminal on insert)
  Cloning method: Restriction Enzyme; 5′ cloning site EcoR1 (not destroyed); 3′ cloning site EcoR1 (not destroyed)
  Sequencing primers: 5′ GTTTTGAACTATGCGCTCGG
Terms and licenses: Academic/Nonprofit Terms; Industry Terms: Not Available to Industry
Depositor comments: Please note that there are several mismatches in between Addgene's quality control and the depositor's sequence. The mismatches do NOT affect plasmid function.
How to cite: FUW-Flag-Mbd3 delta49-63 was a gift from Jacob Hanna (Addgene plasmid # 52374 ; http://n2t.net/addgene:52374 ; RRID:Addgene_52374)
