[The description below was written by a language model from this plasmid's Addgene catalogue record and pLannotate feature annotations shown in this document.]
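Description:
FUW-Flag-Mbd3 delta49-63 is a lentiviral transfer plasmid of about 10.1 kb, built on the FUW backbone, for constitutive expression of a mutant mouse Mbd3 in mammalian cells. In bacteria it replicates from a high-copy ColE1/pUC-type origin and is selected through the AmpR β-lactamase gene. The backbone also carries an f1 origin and an SV40/EM7-driven BleoR (Sh ble) cassette. This cassette lies outside the LTR-flanked region, so it would not be carried into the packaged viral genome.

The viral portion follows an HIV-1-derived layout. A CMV enhancer/promoter is fused to a truncated 5' LTR and drives genomic RNA production in packaging cells. It is followed by the Ψ packaging signal with a partial gag sequence, the Rev response element for Rev-dependent nuclear export, and the cPPT/CTS element, which aids nuclear import of the provirus. The internal expression cassette uses the human ubiquitin C promoter to transcribe the Mbd3 insert, which was cloned between EcoRI sites. Two short FLAG-matching segments sit upstream of the coding sequence, consistent with the double N-terminal Flag tag described in the record. The coding sequence lacks amino acids 49–63. A WPRE downstream enhances transcript stability and expression, and a truncated 3' LTR followed by a bGH polyadenylation signal completes the cassette.

Mbd3 is annotated as a transcriptional repressor that recruits histone deacetylases. This deletion mutant was deposited in connection with work on reprogramming somatic cells to pluripotency, where it presumably served to test the contribution of this region to Mbd3 function, although the record does not state the functional consequence of the deletion. The depositor notes several mismatches between the quality-control and depositor sequences, which are said not to affect function.
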