Features (pLannotate 1.2.2; 33 found; start..end, strand, type, name):
     31..83      -  misc_feature   bom (fragment): basis of mobility region from pBR322
    238..617     +  enhancer       CMV enhancer: human cytomegalovirus immediate early enhancer
    618..817     +  promoter       CMV promoter: human cytomegalovirus (CMV) immediate early promoter
    835..1015    +  LTR            5' LTR (truncated): truncated 5' long terminal repeat (LTR) from HIV-1
   1062..1187    +  misc_feature   HIV-1 Ψ: packaging signal of human immunodeficiency virus type 1
   1171..1534    +  CDS            HIV-1 gag (fragment): gag protein from human immunodeficiency virus 1; gag
   1680..1913    +  misc_feature   RRE: The Rev response element (RRE) of HIV-1 allows for Rev-dependent mRNA export from the nucleus to the cytoplasm.
   2290..2390    +  CDS            Rev (fragment): human immunodeficiency virus 1 (HIV-1) Rev protein; rev; enhances nuclear export of unspliced and incompletely spliced viral mRNAs
   2440..2557    +  misc_feature   cPPT/CTS: central polypurine tract and central termination sequence of HIV-1
   2622..3833    +  promoter       UbC promoter: human ubiquitin C promoter
   3844..3867    -  misc_feature   MCS (fragment): pUC18/19 multiple cloning site
   3895..3914    +  CDS            5xFLAG (fragment): five tandem FLAG® epitope tags
   3918..3935    +  CDS            5xFLAG (fragment): five tandem FLAG® epitope tags
   3949..4758    +  CDS            Mbd3 (fragment): MBD3_MOUSE - Experimental evidence at protein level: Swiss-Prot protein existence level 1. Acts as transcriptional repressor and plays a role in gene silencing. Does not bind DNA by itself. Binds to DNA with a preference for sites containing methylated CpG dinucleotides (in vitro). Binds to a lesser degree DNA containing unmethylated CpG dinucleotides (By similarity). Recruits histone deacetylases and DNA methyltransferases. From Mus musculus (Mouse).
   4760..4786    +  misc_feature   MCS (fragment): pBluescript multiple cloning site
   4786..5374    +  misc_feature   WPRE: woodchuck hepatitis virus posttranscriptional regulatory element
   5311..5892    +  CDS            nef (fragment): NEF_HV1H2 - Experimental evidence at protein level: Swiss-Prot protein existence level 1. Extracellular Nef protein targets CD4(+) T-lymphocytes for apoptosis by interacting with CXCR4 surface receptors. From Human immunodeficiency virus type 1 group M subtype B (isolate HXB2) (HIV-1).
   5899..6079    +  LTR            5' LTR (truncated): truncated 5' long terminal repeat (LTR) from HIV-1
   6111..6335    +  polyA_signal   bGH poly(A) signal: bovine growth hormone polyadenylation signal
   6339..6360    +  promoter       SV40 promoter (fragment): SV40 enhancer and early promoter
   6381..6809    +  rep_origin     f1 ori (sequence partly withheld): f1 bacteriophage origin of replication; arrow indicates direction of (+) strand synthesis
   6823..7152    +  promoter       SV40 promoter: SV40 enhancer and early promoter
   7200..7247    +  promoter       EM7 promoter: synthetic bacterial promoter&nbsp
   7266..7640    +  CDS            BleoR: antibiotic-binding protein; Sh ble from Streptoalloteichus hindustanus; confers resistance to bleomycin, phleomycin, and Zeocin™
   7650..7775    +  CDS            ble (fragment): BLE_KLEPN - Experimental evidence at protein level: Swiss-Prot protein existence level 1. Binding protein with a strong affinity to the bleomycin family of antibiotics. Binds to CL990; an antimitotic-antibiotic compound. From Klebsiella pneumoniae.
   7770..7891    +  polyA_signal   SV40 poly(A) signal: SV40 polyadenylation signal
   7964..7980    -  protein_bind   lac operator: The lac repressor binds to the lac operator to inhibit transcription in E. coli. This inhibition can be relieved by adding lactose or isopropyl-β-D-thiogalactopyranoside (IPTG). lac repressor encoded by lacI
   7988..8018    -  promoter       lac promoter: promoter for the E. coli lac operon
   8033..8054    -  protein_bind   CAP binding site: CAP binding activates transcription in the presence of cAMP. E. coli catabolite activator protein
   8067..8159    -  CDS            lacI (fragment): lac repressor; lacI; The lac repressor binds to the lac operator to inhibit transcription in E. coli. This inhibition can be relieved by adding lactose or isopropyl-β-D-thiogalactopyranoside (IPTG).
   8342..8930    -  rep_origin     ori: high-copy-number ColE1/pMB1/pBR322/pUC origin of replication
   9101..9961    -  CDS            AmpR: β-lactamase; bla; confers resistance to ampicillin, carbenicillin, and related antibiotics
   9962..10066   -  promoter       AmpR promoter: bla
>Addgene plasmid #52374 | FUW-Flag-Mbd3 delta49-63 | depositor full sequence | sequence record 81501 | FUW-Flag-Mbd3 delta49-63 sequence 10094 bps
GTCGACGGATCGGGAGATCTCCCGATCCCCTATGGTGCACTCTCAGTACAATCTGCTCTGATGCCGCATA
GTTAAGCCAGTATCTGCTCCCTGCTTGTGTGTTGGAGGTCGCTGAGTAGTGCGCGAGCAAAATTTAAGCT
ACAACAAGGCAAGGCTTGACCGACAATTGCATGAAGAATCTGCTTAGGGTTAGGCGTTTTGCGCTGCTTC
GCGATGTACGGGCCAGATATACGCGTTGACATTGATTATTGACTAGTTATTAATAGTAATCAATTACGGG
GTCATTAGTTCATAGCCCATATATGGAGTTCCGCGTTACATAACTTACGGTAAATGGCCCGCCTGGCTGA
CCGCCCAACGACCCCCGCCCATTGACGTCAATAATGACGTATGTTCCCATAGTAACGCCAATAGGGACTT
TCCATTGACGTCAATGGGTGGAGTATTTACGGTAAACTGCCCACTTGGCAGTACATCAAGTGTATCATAT
GCCAAGTACGCCCCCTATTGACGTCAATGACGGTAAATGGCCCGCCTGGCATTATGCCCAGTACATGACC
TTATGGGACTTTCCTACTTGGCAGTACATCTACGTATTAGTCATCGCTATTACCATGGTGATGCGGTTTT
GGCAGTACATCAATGGGCGTGGATAGCGGTTTGACTCACGGGGATTTCCAAGTCTCCACCCCATTGACGT
CAATGGGAGTTTGTTTTGGCACCAAAATCAACGGGACTTTCCAAAATGTCGTAACAACTCCGCCCCATTG
ACGCAAATGGGCGGTAGGCGTGTACGGTGGGAGGTCTATATAAGCAGCGCGTTTTGCCTGTACTGGGTCT
CTCTGGTTAGACCAGATCTGAGCCTGGGAGCTCTCTGGCTAACTAGGGAACCCACTGCTTAAGCCTCAAT
AAAGCTTGCCTTGAGTGCTTCAAGTAGTGTGTGCCCGTCTGTTGTGTGACTCTGGTAACTAGAGATCCCT
CAGACCCTTTTAGTCAGTGTGGAAAATCTCTAGCAGTGGCGCCCGAACAGGGACTTGAAAGCGAAAGGGA
AACCAGAGGAGCTCTCTCGACGCAGGACTCGGCTTGCTGAAGCGCGCACGGCAAGAGGCGAGGGGCGGCG
ACTGGTGAGTACGCCAAAAATTTTGACTAGCGGAGGCTAGAAGGAGAGAGATGGGTGCGAGAGCGTCAGT
ATTAAGCGGGGGAGAATTAGATCGCGATGGGAAAAAATTCGGTTAAGGCCAGGGGGAAAGAAAAAATATA
AATTAAAACATATAGTATGGGCAAGCAGGGAGCTAGAACGATTCGCAGTTAATCCTGGCCTGTTAGAAAC
ATCAGAAGGCTGTAGACAAATACTGGGACAGCTACAACCATCCCTTCAGACAGGATCAGAAGAACTTAGA
TCATTATATAATACAGTAGCAACCCTCTATTGTGTGCATCAAAGGATAGAGATAAAAGACACCAAGGAAG
CTTTAGACAAGATAGAGGAAGAGCAAAACAAAAGTAAGACCACCGCACAGCAAGCGGCCGCTGATCTTCA
GACCTGGAGGAGGAGATATGAGGGACAATTGGAGAAGTGAATTATATAAATATAAAGTAGTAAAAATTGA
ACCATTAGGAGTAGCACCCACCAAGGCAAAGAGAAGAGTGGTGCAGAGAGAAAAAAGAGCAGTGGGAATA
GGAGCTTTGTTCCTTGGGTTCTTGGGAGCAGCAGGAAGCACTATGGGCGCAGCGTCAATGACGCTGACGG
TACAGGCCAGACAATTATTGTCTGGTATAGTGCAGCAGCAGAACAATTTGCTGAGGGCTATTGAGGCGCA
ACAGCATCTGTTGCAACTCACAGTCTGGGGCATCAAGCAGCTCCAGGCAAGAATCCTGGCTGTGGAAAGA
TACCTAAAGGATCAACAGCTCCTGGGGATTTGGGGTTGCTCTGGAAAACTCATTTGCACCACTGCTGTGC
CTTGGAATGCTAGTTGGAGTAATAAATCTCTGGAACAGATTTGGAATCACACGACCTGGATGGAGTGGGA
CAGAGAAATTAACAATTACACAAGCTTAATACACTCCTTAATTGAAGAATCGCAAAACCAGCAAGAAAAG
AATGAACAAGAATTATTGGAATTAGATAAATGGGCAAGTTTGTGGAATTGGTTTAACATAACAAATTGGC
TGTGGTATATAAAATTATTCATAATGATAGTAGGAGGCTTGGTAGGTTTAAGAATAGTTTTTGCTGTACT
TTCTATAGTGAATAGAGTTAGGCAGGGATATTCACCATTATCGTTTCAGACCCACCTCCCAACCCCGAGG
GGACCCGACAGGCCCGAAGGAATAGAAGAAGAAGGTGGAGAGAGAGACAGAGACAGATCCATTCGATTAG
TGAACGGATCGGCACTGCGTGCGCCAATTCTGCAGACAAATGGCAGTATTCATCCACAATTTTAAAAGAA
AAGGGGGGATTGGGGGGTACAGTGCAGGGGAAAGAATAGTAGACATAATAGCAACAGACATACAAACTAA
AGAATTACAAAAACAAATTACAAAAATTCAAAATTTTCGGGTTTATTACAGGGACAGCAGAGATCCAGTT
TGGTTAATTAACCCGTGTCGGCTCCAGATCTGGCCTCCGCGCCGGGTTTTGGCGCCTCCCGCGGGCGCCC
CCCTCCTCACGGCGAGCGCTGCCACGTCAGACGAAGGGCGCAGCGAGCGTCCTGATCCTTCCGCCCGGAC
GCTCAGGACAGCGGCCCGCTGCTCATAAGACTCGGCCTTAGAACCCCAGTATCAGCAGAAGGACATTTTA
GGACGGGACTTGGGTGACTCTAGGGCACTGGTTTTCTTTCCAGAGAGCGGAACAGGCGAGGAAAAGTAGT
CCCTTCTCGGCGATTCTGCGGAGGGATCTCCGTGGGGCGGTGAACGCCGATGATTATATAAGGACGCGCC
GGGTGTGGCACAGCTAGTTCCGTCGCAGCCGGGATTTGGGTCGCGGTTCTTGTTTGTGGATCGCTGTGAT
CGTCACTTGGTGAGTAGCGGGCTGCTGGGCTGGCCGGGGCTTTCGTGGCCGCCGGGCCGCTCGGTGGGAC
GGAAGCGTGTGGAGAGACCGCCAAGGGCTGTAGTCTGGGTCCGCGAGCAAGGTTGCCCTGAACTGGGGGT
TGGGGGGAGCGCAGCAAAATGGCGGCTGTTCCCGAGTCTTGAATGGAAGACGCTTGTGAGGCGGGCTGTG
AGGTCGTTGAAACAAGGTGGGGGGCATGGTGGGCGGCAAGAACCCAAGGTCTTGAGGCCTTCGCTAATGC
GGGAAAGCTCTTATTCGGGTGAGATGGGCTGGGGCACCATCTGGGGACCCTGACGTGAAGTTTGTCACTG
ACTGGAGAACTCGGTTTGTCGTCTGTTGCGGGGGCGGCAGTTATGGCGGTGCCGTTGGGCAGTGCACCCG
TACCTTTGGGAGCGCGCGCCCTCGTCGTGTCGTGACGTCACCCGTTCTGTTGGCTTATAATGCAGGGTGG
GGCCACCTGCCGGTAGGTGTGCGGTAGGCTTTTCTCCGTCGCAGGACGCAGGGTTCGGGCCTAGGGTAGG
CTCTCCTGAATCGACAGGCGCCGGACCTCTGGTGAGGGGAGGGATAAGTGAGGCGTCAGTTTCTTTGGTC
GGTTTTATGTACCTATCTTCTTAAGTAGCTGAAGCTCCGGTTTTGAACTATGCGCTCGGGGTTGGCGAGT
GTGTTTTGTGAAGTTTTTTAGGCACCTTTTGAAATGTAATCATTTGGGTCAATATGTAATTTTCAGTGTT
AGACTAGTAAATTGTCCGCTAAATTCTGGCCGTTTTTGGCTTTTTTGTTAGACGAAGCTTGGGCTGCAGG
TCGACTCTAGAGGATCCAGTTAACCTCGAGGGCGCGCCGAATTCATGGACTACAAGGACGACGACAAGGA
CTACAAGGACGACGACAAGGGCAGCGGAATGGAGCGGAAGAGGTGGGAGTGCCCGGCGCTCCCGCAGGGC
TGGGAAAGGGAAGAAGTGCCCAGGAGGTCGGGGCTGTCGGCCGGCCACAGGGATGTCTTTTACTATAGCC
CCAGCGGGAAGAAGTTCCGCAGCAAGCCACAATTCCGCACCGGAAAGATGTTGATGAACAAGATGAATAA
GAGTCGCCAGCGTGTGCGCTATGATTCTTCCAACCAGGTCAAGGGCAAGCCTGACCTGAACACCGCGCTG
CCTGTACGGCAGACTGCATCCATCTTCAAGCAACCGGTGACCAAGATCACCAACCACCCCAGCAACAAGG
TCAAGAGCGACCCGCAGAAGGCAGTGGACCAGCCGAGGCAGCTTTTCTGGGAGAAGAAGCTAAGTGGATT
GAGTGCCTTTGACATTGCAGAAGAACTGGTCAGGACCATGGACTTGCCCAAGGGCCTGCAGGGAGTGGGC
CCTGGCTGTACAGATGAGACGCTGCTGTCAGCCATTGCGAGTGCTCTACACACCAGCACCCTGCCCATTA
CAGGCCAGCTCTCTGCAGCCGTGGAGAAGAACCCTGGTGTGTGGCTGAACACTGCACAGCCACTGTGCAA
AGCCTTCATGGTGACAGATGACGACATCAGGAAGCAGGAGGAGCTGGTACAGCAGGTACGGAAGCGCCTG
GAGGAGGCACTGATGGCCGACATGCTAGCTCATGTGGAGGAGCTTGCCCGAGACGGGGAGGCACCACTGG
ACAAGGCCTGTGCAGAGGAGGAAGAGGAGGAGGAAGAGGAGGAGGAAGAGCCGGAGCCAGAGCGAGTGTA
GGAATTCGATATCAAGCTTATCGATAATCAACCTCTGGATTACAAAATTTGTGAAAGATTGACTGGTATT
CTTAACTATGTTGCTCCTTTTACGCTATGTGGATACGCTGCTTTAATGCCTTTGTATCATGCTATTGCTT
CCCGTATGGCTTTCATTTTCTCCTCCTTGTATAAATCCTGGTTGCTGTCTCTTTATGAGGAGTTGTGGCC
CGTTGTCAGGCAACGTGGCGTGGTGTGCACTGTGTTTGCTGACGCAACCCCCACTGGTTGGGGCATTGCC
ACCACCTGTCAGCTCCTTTCCGGGACTTTCGCTTTCCCCCTCCCTATTGCCACGGCGGAACTCATCGCCG
CCTGCCTTGCCCGCTGCTGGACAGGGGCTCGGCTGTTGGGCACTGACAATTCCGTGGTGTTGTCGGGGAA
ATCATCGTCCTTTCCTTGGCTGCTCGCCTGTGTTGCCACCTGGATTCTGCGCGGGACGTCCTTCTGCTAC
GTCCCTTCGGCCCTCAATCCAGCGGACCTTCCTTCCCGCGGCCTGCTGCCGGCTCTGCGGCCTCTTCCGC
GTCTTCGCCTTCGCCCTCAGACGAGTCGGATCTCCCTTTGGGCCGCCTCCCCGCATCGATACCGTCGACC
TCGAGACCTAGAAAAACATGGAGCAATCACAAGTAGCAATACAGCAGCTACCAATGCTGATTGTGCCTGG
CTAGAAGCACAAGAGGAGGAGGAGGTGGGTTTTCCAGTCACACCTCAGGTACCTTTAAGACCAATGACTT
ACAAGGCAGCTGTAGATCTTAGCCACTTTTTAAAAGAAAAGGGGGGACTGGAAGGGCTAATTCACTCCCA
ACGAAGACAAGATATCCTTGATCTGTGGATCTACCACACACAAGGCTACTTCCCTGATTGGCAGAACTAC
ACACCAGGGCCAGGGATCAGATATCCACTGACCTTTGGATGGTGCTACAAGCTAGTACCAGTTGAGCAAG
AGAAGGTAGAAGAAGCCAATGAAGGAGAGAACACCCGCTTGTTACACCCTGTGAGCCTGCATGGGATGGA
TGACCCGGAGAGAGAAGTATTAGAGTGGAGGTTTGACAGCCGCCTAGCATTTCATCACATGGCCCGAGAG
CTGCATCCGGACTGTACTGGGTCTCTCTGGTTAGACCAGATCTGAGCCTGGGAGCTCTCTGGCTAACTAG
GGAACCCACTGCTTAAGCCTCAATAAAGCTTGCCTTGAGTGCTTCAAGTAGTGTGTGCCCGTCTGTTGTG
TGACTCTGGTAACTAGAGATCCCTCAGACCCTTTTAGTCAGTGTGGAAAATCTCTAGCAGGGCCCGTTTA
AACCCGCTGATCAGCCTCGACTGTGCCTTCTAGTTGCCAGCCATCTGTTGTTTGCCCCTCCCCCGTGCCT
TCCTTGACCCTGGAAGGTGCCACTCCCACTGTCCTTTCCTAATAAAATGAGGAAATTGCATCGCATTGTC
TGAGTAGGTGTCATTCTATTCTGGGGGGTGGGGTGGGGCAGGACAGCAAGGGGGAGGATTGGGAAGACAA
TAGCAGGCATGCTGGGGATGCGGTGGGCTCTATGGCTTCTGAGGCGGAAAGAACCAGCTGGGGCTCTAGG
GGGTATCCCC
[124 nt withheld, positions 6381-6504]
C
[91 nt withheld, positions 6506-6596]
A
[49 nt withheld, positions 6598-6646]
CCTTTGACGTTGGAGTCCACGTTCTTT
[37 nt withheld, positions 6674-6710]
ACCCTATCTCGGTCTATTCTTTTGATTTATAAGGGATTTTGCCGATTTCGGCCTATTGGTTAAAAAATGA
GCTGATTTAACAAAAATTTAACGCGAATTAATTCTGTGGAATGTGTGTCAGTTAGGGTGTGGAAAGTCCC
CAGGCTCCCCAGCAGGCAGAAGTATGCAAAGCATGCATCTCAATTAGTCAGCAACCAGGTGTGGAAAGTC
CCCAGGCTCCCCAGCAGGCAGAAGTATGCAAAGCATGCATCTCAATTAGTCAGCAACCATAGTCCCGCCC
CTAACTCCGCCCATCCCGCCCCTAACTCCGCCCAGTTCCGCCCATTCTCCGCCCCATGGCTGACTAATTT
TTTTTATTTATGCAGAGGCCGAGGCCGCCTCTGCCTCTGAGCTATTCCAGAAGTAGTGAGGAGGCTTTTT
TGGAGGCCTAGGCTTTTGCAAAAAGCTCCCGGGAGCTTGTATATCCATTTTCGGATCTGATCAGCACGTG
TTGACAATTAATCATCGGCATAGTATATCGGCATAGTATAATACGACAAGGTGAGGAACTAAACCATGGC
CAAGTTGACCAGTGCCGTTCCGGTGCTCACCGCGCGCGACGTCGCCGGAGCGGTCGAGTTCTGGACCGAC
CGGCTCGGGTTCTCCCGGGACTTCGTGGAGGACGACTTCGCCGGTGTGGTCCGGGACGACGTGACCCTGT
TCATCAGCGCGGTCCAGGACCAGGTGGTGCCGGACAACACCCTGGCCTGGGTGTGGGTGCGCGGCCTGGA
CGAGCTGTACGCCGAGTGGTCGGAGGTCGTGTCCACGAACTTCCGGGACGCCTCCGGGCCGGCCATGACC
GAGATCGGCGAGCAGCCGTGGGGGCGGGAGTTCGCCCTGCGCGACCCGGCCGGCAACTGCGTGCACTTCG
TGGCCGAGGAGCAGGACTGACACGTGCTACGAGATTTCGATTCCACCGCCGCCTTCTATGAAAGGTTGGG
CTTCGGAATCGTTTTCCGGGACGCCGGCTGGATGATCCTCCAGCGCGGGGATCTCATGCTGGAGTTCTTC
GCCCACCCCAACTTGTTTATTGCAGCTTATAATGGTTACAAATAAAGCAATAGCATCACAAATTTCACAA
ATAAAGCATTTTTTTCACTGCATTCTAGTTGTGGTTTGTCCAAACTCATCAATGTATCTTATCATGTCTG
TATACCGTCGACCTCTAGCTAGAGCTTGGCGTAATCATGGTCATAGCTGTTTCCTGTGTGAAATTGTTAT
CCGCTCACAATTCCACACAACATACGAGCCGGAAGCATAAAGTGTAAAGCCTGGGGTGCCTAATGAGTGA
GCTAACTCACATTAATTGCGTTGCGCTCACTGCCCGCTTTCCAGTCGGGAAACCTGTCGTGCCAGCTGCA
TTAATGAATCGGCCAACGCGCGGGGAGAGGCGGTTTGCGTATTGGGCGCTCTTCCGCTTCCTCGCTCACT
GACTCGCTGCGCTCGGTCGTTCGGCTGCGGCGAGCGGTATCAGCTCACTCAAAGGCGGTAATACGGTTAT
CCACAGAATCAGGGGATAACGCAGGAAAGAACATGTGAGCAAAAGGCCAGCAAAAGGCCAGGAACCGTAA
AAAGGCCGCGTTGCTGGCGTTTTTCCATAGGCTCCGCCCCCCTGACGAGCATCACAAAAATCGACGCTCA
AGTCAGAGGTGGCGAAACCCGACAGGACTATAAAGATACCAGGCGTTTCCCCCTGGAAGCTCCCTCGTGC
GCTCTCCTGTTCCGACCCTGCCGCTTACCGGATACCTGTCCGCCTTTCTCCCTTCGGGAAGCGTGGCGCT
TTCTCATAGCTCACGCTGTAGGTATCTCAGTTCGGTGTAGGTCGTTCGCTCCAAGCTGGGCTGTGTGCAC
GAACCCCCCGTTCAGCCCGACCGCTGCGCCTTATCCGGTAACTATCGTCTTGAGTCCAACCCGGTAAGAC
ACGACTTATCGCCACTGGCAGCAGCCACTGGTAACAGGATTAGCAGAGCGAGGTATGTAGGCGGTGCTAC
AGAGTTCTTGAAGTGGTGGCCTAACTACGGCTACACTAGAAGAACAGTATTTGGTATCTGCGCTCTGCTG
AAGCCAGTTACCTTCGGAAAAAGAGTTGGTAGCTCTTGATCCGGCAAACAAACCACCGCTGGTAGCGGTG
GTTTTTTTGTTTGCAAGCAGCAGATTACGCGCAGAAAAAAAGGATCTCAAGAAGATCCTTTGATCTTTTC
TACGGGGTCTGACGCTCAGTGGAACGAAAACTCACGTTAAGGGATTTTGGTCATGAGATTATCAAAAAGG
ATCTTCACCTAGATCCTTTTAAATTAAAAATGAAGTTTTAAATCAATCTAAAGTATATATGAGTAAACTT
GGTCTGACAGTTACCAATGCTTAATCAGTGAGGCACCTATCTCAGCGATCTGTCTATTTCGTTCATCCAT
AGTTGCCTGACTCCCCGTCGTGTAGATAACTACGATACGGGAGGGCTTACCATCTGGCCCCAGTGCTGCA
ATGATACCGCGAGACCCACGCTCACCGGCTCCAGATTTATCAGCAATAAACCAGCCAGCCGGAAGGGCCG
AGCGCAGAAGTGGTCCTGCAACTTTATCCGCCTCCATCCAGTCTATTAATTGTTGCCGGGAAGCTAGAGT
AAGTAGTTCGCCAGTTAATAGTTTGCGCAACGTTGTTGCCATTGCTACAGGCATCGTGGTGTCACGCTCG
TCGTTTGGTATGGCTTCATTCAGCTCCGGTTCCCAACGATCAAGGCGAGTTACATGATCCCCCATGTTGT
GCAAAAAAGCGGTTAGCTCCTTCGGTCCTCCGATCGTTGTCAGAAGTAAGTTGGCCGCAGTGTTATCACT
CATGGTTATGGCAGCACTGCATAATTCTCTTACTGTCATGCCATCCGTAAGATGCTTTTCTGTGACTGGT
GAGTACTCAACCAAGTCATTCTGAGAATAGTGTATGCGGCGACCGAGTTGCTCTTGCCCGGCGTCAATAC
GGGATAATACCGCGCCACATAGCAGAACTTTAAAAGTGCTCATCATTGGAAAACGTTCTTCGGGGCGAAA
ACTCTCAAGGATCTTACCGCTGTTGAGATCCAGTTCGATGTAACCCACTCGTGCACCCAACTGATCTTCA
GCATCTTTTACTTTCACCAGCGTTTCTGGGTGAGCAAAAACAGGAAGGCAAAATGCCGCAAAAAAGGGAA
TAAGGGCGACACGGAAATGTTGAATACTCATACTCTTCCTTTTTCAATATTATTGAAGCATTTATCAGGG
TTATTGTCTCATGAGCGGATACATATTTGAATGTATTTAGAAAAATAAACAAATAGGGGTTCCGCGCACA
TTTCCCCGAAAAGTGCCACCTGAC
