>Addgene plasmid #52374 | FUW-Flag-Mbd3 delta49-63 | addgene partial sequence | sequence record 84471 | WPRE-R 5'-CATAGCGTAAAAGGAGCAACA-3'
ATTTTGTAATCCAGAGGTTGATTATCGATAAGCTTGATATCGAATTCCTACACTCGCTCTGGCTCCGGCT
CTTCCTCCTCCTCTTCCTCCTCCTCTTCCTCCTCTGCACAGGCCTTGTCCAGTGGTGCCTCCCCGTCTCG
GGCAAGCTCCTCCACATGAGCTAGCATGTCGGCCATCAGTGCCTCCTCCAGGCGCTTCCGTACCTGCTGT
ACCAGCTCCTCCTGCTTCCTGATGTCGTCATCTGTCACCATGAAGGCTTTGCACAGTGGCTGTGCAGTGT
TCAGCCACACACCAGGGTTCTTCTCCACGGCTGCAGAGAGCTGGCCTGTAATGGGCAGGGTGCTGGTGTG
TAGAGCACTCGCAATGGCTGACAGCAGCGTCTCATCTGTACAGCCAGGGCCCACTCCCTGCAGGCCCTTG
GGCAAGTCCATGGTCCTGACCAGTTCTTCTGCAATGTCAAAGGCACTCAATCCACTTAGCTTCTTCTCCC
AGAAAAGCTGCCTCGGCTGGTCCACTGCCTTCTGCGGGTCGCTCTTGACCTTGTTGCTGGGGTGGTTGGT
GATCTTGGTCACCGGTTGCTTGAAGATGGATGCAGTCTGCCGTACAGGCAGCGCGGTGTTCAGGTCAGGC
TTGCCCTTGACCTGGTTGGAAGAATCATAGCGCACACGCTGGCGACTCTTATTCATCTTGTTCATCAACA
TCTTTCCGGTGCGGAATTGTGGCTTGCTGCGGAACTTCTTCCCGCTGGGGCTATAGTAAAAGACATCCCT
GTGGCCGGCCGACAGCCCCGACCTCCTGGGCACTTCTTCCCTTTCCCAGCCCTGCGGGAGCGCCGGGCAC
TCCCACCTCTTCCGCTCCATTCCGCTGCCCTTGTCGTCGTCCTTGTAGTCCTTGTCGTCGTCCTTGTAGT
CCATGAATTCC
