>Addgene plasmid #52374 | FUW-Flag-Mbd3 delta49-63 | addgene partial sequence | sequence record 84790 | hUBCpro-F 5'-TGAAGCTCCGGTTTTGAACT-3'
GGCACCTTTTGAAATGTAATCATTTGGGTCAATATGTAATTTTCAGTGTTAGACTAGTAAATTGTCCGCT
AAATTCTGGCCGTTTTTGGCTTTTTTGTTAGACGAAGCTTGGGCCCGGGAATTCATGGACTACAAGGACG
ACGACAAGGACTACAAGGACGACGACAAGGGCAGCGGAATGGAGCGGAAGAGGTGGGAGTGCCCGGCGCT
CCCGCAGGGCTGGGAAAGGGAAGAAGTGCCCAGGAGGTCGGGGCTGTCGGCCGGCCACAGGGATGTCTTT
TACTATAGCCCCAGCGGGAAGAAGTTCCGCAGCAAGCCACAATTCCGCACCGGAAAGATGTTGATGAACA
AGATGAATAAGAGTCGCCAGCGTGTGCGCTATGATTCTTCCAACCAGGTCAAGGGCAAGCCTGACCTGAA
CACCGCGCTGCCTGTACGGCAGACTGCATCCATCTTCAAGCAACCGGTGACCAAGATCACCAACCACCCC
AGCAACAAGGTCAAGAGCGACCCGCAGAAGGCAGTGGACCAGCCGAGGCAGCTTTTCTGGGAGAAGAAGC
TAAGTGGATTGAGTGCCTTTGACATTGCAGAAGAACTGGTCAGGACCATGGACTTGCCCAAGGGCCTGCA
GGGAGTGGGCCCTGGCTGTACAGATGAGACGCTGCTGTCAGCCATTGCGAGTGCTCTACACACCAGCACC
CTGCCCATTACAGGCCAGCTCTCTGCAGCCGTGGAGAAGAACCCTGGTGTGTGGCTGAACACTGCACAGC
CACTGTGCAAAGCCTTCATGGTGACAGATGACGACATCAGGAAGCAGGAGGAGCTGGTACAGCAGGTACG
GAAGCGCCTGGAGGAGGCACTGATGGCCGACATGCTAGCTCATGTGGAGGAGCTTGCCCGA
